>Addgene plasmid #157472 | pD649-HAsp-SELE-COMP5AP-AviTag-9xHis | depositor full sequence | sequence record 304053 | Full Sequence
TTTCAATATTATTGAAGCATTTATCAGGGTTATTGTCTCATGAGCGGATACATATTTGAATGTATTTAGA
AAAATAAACAAATAGGGGTCAGTGTTACAACCAATTAACCAATTCTGAACATTATCGCGAGCCCATTTAT
ACCTGAATATGGCTCATAACACCCCTTGCTCATGACCAAAATCCCTTAACGTGAGTTACGCGCGCGTCGT
TCCACTGAGCGTCAGACCCCGTAGAAAAGATCAAAGGATCTTCTTGAGATCCTTTTTTTCTGCGCGTAAT
CTGCTGCTTGCAAACAAAAAAACCACCGCTACCAGCGGTGGTTTGTTTGCCGGATCAAGAGCTACCAACT
CTTTTTCCGAAGGTAACTGGCTTCAGCAGAGCGCAGATACCAAATACTGTTCTTCTAGTGTAGCCGTAGT
TAGCCCACCACTTCAAGAACTCTGTAGCACCGCCTACATACCTCGCTCTGCTAATCCTGTTACCAGTGGC
TGCTGCCAGTGGCGATAAGTCGTGTCTTACCGGGTTGGACTCAAGACGATAGTTACCGGATAAGGCGCAG
CGGTCGGGCTGAACGGGGGGTTCGTGCACACAGCCCAGCTTGGAGCGAACGACCTACACCGAACTGAGAT
ACCTACAGCGTGAGCTATGAGAAAGCGCCACGCTTCCCGAAGGGAGAAAGGCGGACAGGTATCCGGTAAG
CGGCAGGGTCGGAACAGGAGAGCGCACGAGGGAGCTTCCAGGGGGAAACGCCTGGTATCTTTATAGTCCT
GTCGGGTTTCGCCACCTCTGACTTGAGCGTCGATTTTTGTGATGCTCGTCAGGGGGGCGGAGCCTATGGA
AAAACGCCAGCAACGCGGCCTTTTTACGGTTCCTGGCCTTTTGCTGGCCTTTTGCTCACATGTTCTTTCC
TGCGTTATCCCCTGATTCTGTGGATAACCGTATTACCGCCTTTGAGTGAGCTGATACCGCTCGCCGCAGC
CGAACGACCGAGCGCAGCGAGTCAGTGAGCGAGGAAGCGGAAGGCGAGAGTAGGGAACTGCCAGGCATCA
AACTAAGCAGAAGGCCCCTGACGGATGGCCTTTTTGCGTTTCTACAAACTCTTTCTGTGTTGTAAAACGA
CGGCCAGTCTTAAGCTCGGGCCCCCTGGGCGGTTCTGATAACGAGTAATCGTTAATCCGCAAATAACGTA
AAAACCCGCTTCGGCGGGTTTTTTTATGGGGGGAGTTTAGGGAAAGAGCATTTGTCAGAATATTTAAGGG
CGCCTGTCACTTTGCTTGATATATGAGAATTATTTAACCTTATAAATGAGAAAAAAGCAACGCACTTTAA
ATAAGATACGTTGCTTTTTCGATTGATGAACACCTATAATTAAACTATTCATCTATTATTTATGATTTTT
TGTATATACAATATTTCTAGTTTGTTAAAGAGAATTAAGAAAATAAATCTCGAAAATAATAAAGGGAAAA
TCAGTTTTTGATATCAAAATTATACATGTCAACGATAATACAAAATATAATACAAACTATAAGATGTTAT
CAGTATTTATTATCATTTAGAATAAATTTTGTGTCGCCCTTAATTGTGAGCGGATAACAATTACGAGCTT
CATGCACAGTGGCGTTGACTCAATATTGGCCATTAGCCATATTATTCATTGGTTATATAGCATAAATCAA
TATTGGCTATTGGCCATTGCATACGTTGTATCTATATCATAATATGTACATTTATATTGGCTCATGTCCA
ATATGACCGCCATGTTGGCATTGATTATTGACTAGTTATTAATAGTAATCAATTACGGGGTCATTAGTTC
ATAGCCCATATATGGAGTTCCGCGTTACATAACTTACGGTAAATGGCCCGCCTGGCTGACCGCCCAACGA
CCCCCGCCCATTGACGTCAATAATGACGTATGTTCCCATAGTAACGCCAATAGGGACTTTCCATTGACGT
CAATGGGTGGAGTATTTACGGTAAACTGCCCACTTGGCAGTACATCAAGTGTATCATATGCCAAGTACGC
CCCCTATTGACGTCAATGACGGTAAATGGCCCGCCTGGCATTATGCCCAGTACATGACCTTATGGGACTT
TCCTACTTGGCAGTACATCTACGTATTAGTCATCGCTATTACCATGGTGATGCGGTTTTGGCAGTACATC
AATGGGCGTGGATAGCGGTTTGACTCACGGGGATTTCCAAGTCTCCACCCCATTGACGTCAATGGGAGTT
TGTTTTGGCACCAAAATCAACGGGACTTTCCAAAATGTCGTAACAACTCCGCCCCATTGACGCAAATGGG
CGGTAGGCGTGTACGGTGGGAGGTCTATATAAGCAGAGCTCGTTTAGTGAACCGTCAGATCGCCTGGAGA
CGCCATCCACGCTGTTTTGACCTCCATAGAAGACACCGGGACCGATCCAGCCTCCGCGGCCGGGAACGGT
GCATTGGAACGCGGATTCCCCGTGCCAAGAGTGACGTAAGTACCGCCTATAGAGTCTATAGGCCCACCCC
CTTGGCTTCGTTAGAACGCGGCTACAATTAATACATAACCTTATGTATCATACACATACGATTTAGGTGA
CACTATAGAATAACATCCACTTTGCCTTTCTCTCCACAGGTGTCCACTCCCAGGTCCAACTGCACCTCGG
TTCTATCGAAAACGCGCCTGCTAGCGCCACCATGAAGACCATCATTGCCCTGAGCTACATCTTCTGCCTG
GTGTTCGCTGCGGCCGCCTGGTCTTACAATACCAGCACCGAGGCCATGACCTACGATGAGGCCAGCGCCT
ACTGCCAGCAGAGATACACACACCTGGTGGCCATCCAGAACAAAGAGGAAATCGAGTACCTGAACAGCAT
CCTGAGCTACAGCCCCAGCTACTACTGGATCGGCATCCGGAAAGTGAACAACGTGTGGGTCTGGGTCGGA
ACCCAGAAGCCTCTGACAGAGGAAGCCAAGAATTGGGCCCCTGGCGAGCCCAACAACCGGCAGAAAGATG
AGGACTGCGTGGAAATCTACATCAAGCGCGAGAAGGACGTCGGCATGTGGAACGACGAGCGGTGCAGCAA
GAAAAAGCTGGCCCTGTGTTACACCGCCGCCTGCACAAATACCAGCTGTTCTGGACACGGCGAGTGTGTG
GAAACCATCAACAACTACACATGCAAGTGCGACCCCGGCTTCAGCGGACTGAAGTGCGAGCAGATCGTGA
ACTGCACAGCCCTGGAAAGCCCTGAGCACGGCTCTCTCGTGTGTTCTCACCCTCTGGGCAACTTCAGCTA
CAACAGCAGCTGCAGCATCAGCTGCGACAGAGGCTACCTGCCTAGCAGCATGGAAACAATGCAGTGCATG
AGCAGCGGCGAGTGGTCCGCTCCTATTCCTGCCTGCAATGTGGTGGAATGCGACGCCGTGACCAATCCTG
CCAACGGCTTCGTGGAATGCTTTCAGAACCCCGGCAGCTTCCCCTGGAACACCACCTGTACCTTCGACTG
CGAAGAGGGCTTCGAGCTGATGGGAGCACAGAGCCTGCAGTGTACCAGCAGCGGCAACTGGGACAACGAG
AAGCCTACATGCAAGGCCGTGACCTGCAGAGCCGTTAGACAGCCTCAGAATGGCAGCGTGCGGTGCTCTC
ATTCTCCTGCCGGCGAGTTCACCTTCAAGTCCAGCTGCAACTTCACCTGTGAAGAGGGATTCATGCTGCA
AGGCCCCGCTCAGGTGGAATGTACCACACAAGGACAGTGGACCCAGCAGATCCCTGTGTGCGAGGCCTTT
CAGTGTACCGCTCTGAGCAATCCCGAGCGGGGCTACATGAACTGTCTGCCTAGCGCCAGCGGCTCCTTCA
GATATGGAAGCAGCTGCGAGTTCTCCTGCGAGCAGGGCTTTGTGCTGAAGGGCTCCAAGAGACTGCAGTG
CGGACCTACAGGCGAGTGGGATAATGAGAAGCCAACCTGCGAAGCCGTCAGATGTGACGCCGTTCACCAG
CCTCCAAAGGGCCTCGTTAGATGCGCCCACTCTCCTATCGGGGAGTTTACCTATAAGTCCTCCTGCGCCT
TTAGCTGCGAGGAAGGATTTGAGCTGCACGGCAGCACCCAGCTGGAATGCACATCTCAAGGCCAATGGAC
CGAGGAAGTGCCCAGCTGTCAGGTGGTCAAGTGTAGCTCTCTGGCCGTGCCTGGCAAGATCAACATGAGC
TGTAGCGGCGAGCCTGTGTTCGGCACCGTGTGCAAGTTTGCCTGTCCTGAAGGCTGGACCCTGAATGGCT
CTGCCGCTAGAACATGCGGCGCCACAGGACATTGGAGTGGCCTGCTGCCTACATGTGAAGCCCCTACCGA
GAGCAACATCCCTGGCGCGCCGGAAGATCAAGTTGATCCAAGATTGATTGATGGCAAGGGCGGATCTCTG
GAGGTGCTGTTCCAGGGACCAGGCGGAAGCGGCAATCCCGGCGGCGATCTGGCCCCCCAGATGCTGCGCG
AGCTGCAGGAGACCAATGCCGCCCTGCAGGACGTGCGCGAGCTGCTGCGCCACCGCGTGAAGGAGATCAC
CTTCCTGAAGAACACCGTGATGGAGTGCGACGCCTGCGGTATGCAGCCCTCTAGAGGCTCCGGCTCCATC
ATCCCAGTTGAGGAGGAGAACCCGGACTTCTGGAACCGCGAGGCAGCCGAGGCCCTGGGTGCCGCCAAGA
AGCTGCAGCCTGCACAGACAGCCGCCAAGAACCTCATCATCTTCCTGGGCGATGGGATGGGGGTGTCTAC
GGTGACAGCTGCCAGGATCCTAAAAGGGCAGAAGAAGGACAAACTGGGGCCTGAGATACCCCTGGCCATG
GACCGCTTCCCATATGTGGCTCTGTCCAAGACATACAATGTAGACAAACATGTGCCAGACAGTGGAGCCA
CAGCCACGGCCTACCTGTGCGGGGTCAAGGGCAACTTCCAGACCATTGGCTTGAGTGCAGCCGCCCGCTT
TAACCAGTGCAACACGACACGCGGCAACGAGGTCATCTCCGTGATGAATCGGGCCAAGAAAGCAGGGAAG
TCAGTGGGAGTGGTAACCACCACACGAGTGCAGCACGCCTCGCCAGCCGGCACCTACGCCCACACGGTGA
ACCGCAACTGGTACTCGGACGCCGACGTGCCTGCCTCGGCCCGCCAGGAGGGGTGCCAGGACATCGCTAC
GCAGCTCATCTCCAACATGGACATTGACGTGATCCTAGGTGGAGGCCGAAAGTACATGTTTCGCATGGGA
ACCCCAGACCCTGAGTACCCAGATGACTACAGCCAAGGTGGGACCAGGCTGGACGGGAAGAATCTGGTGC
AGGAATGGCTGGCGAAGCGCCAGGGTGCCCGGTATGTGTGGAACCGCACTGAGCTCATGCAGGCTTCCCT
GGACCCGTCTGTGACCCATCTCATGGGTCTCTTTGAGCCTGGAGACATGAAATACGAGATCCACCGAGAC
TCCACACTGGACCCCTCCCTGATGGAGATGACAGAGGCTGCCCTGCGCCTGCTGAGCAGGAACCCCCGCG
GCTTCTTCCTCTTCGTGGAGGGTGGTCGCATCGACCATGGTCATCATGAAAGCAGGGCTTACCGGGCACT
GACTGAGACGATCATGTTCGACGACGCCATTGAGAGGGCGGGCCAGCTCACCAGCGAGGAGGACACGCTG
AGCCTCGTCACTGCCGACCACTCCCACGTCTTCTCCTTCGGAGGCTACCCCCTGCGAGGGAGCTCCATCT
TCGGGCTGGCCCCTGGCAAGGCCCGGGACAGGAAGGCCTACACGGTCCTCCTATACGGAAACGGTCCAGG
CTATGTGCTCAAGGACGGCGCCCGGCCGGATGTTACCGAGAGCGAGAGCGGGAGCCCCGAGTATCGGCAG
CAGTCAGCAGTGCCCCTGGACGAAGAGACCCACGCAGGCGAGGACGTGGCGGTGTTCGCGCGCGGCCCGC
AGGCGCACCTGGTTCACGGCGTGCAGGAGCAGACCTTCATAGCGCACGTCATGGCCTTCGCCGCCTGCCT
GGAGCCCTACACCGCCTGCGACCTGGCGCCCCCCGCCGGCACCACCGACGCCGCGCACCCGGGTGGCGGA
GGACTGAACGACATCTTCGAGGCTCAGAAAATCGAATGGCACGAACATCACCATCACCATCACCATCACC
ATTAAGGCCGGCCTGTAGTCACTGGCACAACGCGTTACCCGGTAAGCCAATCGGGTATACACGGTCGTCA
TACTGCAGACAGGGTTCTTCTACTTTGCAAGATAGTCTTGAGTAGTAAAATAAATAGATAGAGAAAATCA
GCCTCGACTGTGCCTTCTAGTTGCCAGCCATCTGTTGTTTGCCCCTCCCCCGTGCCTTCCTTGACCCTGG
AAGGTGCCACTCCCACTGTCCTTTCCTAATAAAATGAGGAAATTGCATCACAACACTCAACCCTATCTCG
GTCTATTCTTTTGATTTATAAGGGATTTTGCCGATTTCGGCCTATTGGTTAAAAAATGAGCTGATTTAAC
AAAAATTTAACGCGAATTAATTCTGTGGAATGTGTGTCAGTTAGGGTGTGGAAAGTCCCCAGGCTCCCCA
GCAGGCAGAAGTATGCAAAGCATGCATCTCAATTAGTCAGCAACCAGGTGTGGAAAGTCCCCAGGCTCCC
CAGCAGGCAGAAGTATGCAAAGCATGCATCTCAATTAGTCAGCAACCATAGTCCCGCCCCTAACTCCGCC
CATCCCGCCCCTAACTCCGCCCAGTTCCGCCCATTCTCCGCCCCATGGCTGACTAATTTTTTTTATTTAT
GCAGAGGCCGAGGCCGCCTCTGCCTCTGAGCTATTCCAGAAGTAGTGAGGAGGCTTTTTTGGAGGCCTAG
GCTTTTGCAAAAAGCTCCCGGGAGCTTGTATATCCATTTTCGGATCTGATCAGCACGTGTTGACAATTAA
TCATCGGCATAGTATATCGGCATAGTATAATACGACAAGGTGAGGAACTAAACCATGACCGAGTACAAGC
CCACGGTGCGCCTCGCCACCCGCGACGACGTCCCCAGGGCCGTACGCACCCTCGCCGCCGCGTTCGCCGA
CTACCCCGCCACGCGCCACACCGTCGATCCGGACCGCCACATCGAGCGGGTCACCGAGCTGCAAGAACTC
TTCCTCACGCGCGTCGGGCTCGACATCGGCAAGGTGTGGGTCGCGGACGACGGCGCCGCGGTGGCGGTCT
GGACCACGCCGGAGAGCGTCGAAGCGGGGGCGGTGTTCGCCGAGATCGGCCCGCGCATGGCCGAGTTGAG
CGGTTCCCGGCTGGCCGCGCAGCAACAGATGGAAGGCCTCCTGGCGCCGCACCGGCCCAAGGAGCCCGCG
TGGTTCCTGGCCACCGTCGGCGTCTCGCCCGACCACCAGGGCAAGGGTCTGGGCAGCGCCGTCGTGCTCC
CCGGAGTGGAGGCGGCCGAGCGCGCCGGGGTGCCCGCCTTCCTGGAGACATCCGCGCCCCGCAACCTCCC
CTTCTACGAGCGGCTCGGCTTCACCGTCACCGCCGACGTCGAGGTGCCCGAAGGACCGCGCACCTGGTGC
ATGACCCGCAAGCCCGGTGCCTGACACGTGCTACGAGATTTCGATTCCACCGCCGCCTTCTATGAAAGGT
TGGGCTTCGGAATCGTTTTCCGGGACGCCGGCTGGATGATCCTCCAGCGCGGGGATCTCATGCTGGAGTT
CTTCGCCCACCCCAACTTGTTTATTGCAGCTTATAATGGTTACAAATAAAGCAATAGCATCACAAATTTC
ACAAATAAAGCATTTTTTTCACTGCATTCTAGTTGTGGTTTGTCCAAACTCATCAATGTATCTTATCATG
TCTGTATACCGTCGACCTCTAGCTAGAGCTTGGCGTAATCATGGTCATTACCAATGCTTAATCAGTGAGG
CACCTATCTCAGCGATCTGTCTATTTCGTTCATCCATAGTTGCCTGACTCCCCGTCGTGTAGATAACTAC
GATACGGGAGGGCTTACCATCTGGCCCCAGCGCTGCGATGATACCGCGAGAACCACGCTCACCGGCTCCG
GATTTATCAGCAATAAACCAGCCAGCCGGAAGGGCCGAGCGCAGAAGTGGTCCTGCAACTTTATCCGCCT
CCATCCAGTCTATTAATTGTTGCCGGGAAGCTAGAGTAAGTAGTTCGCCAGTTAATAGTTTGCGCAACGT
TGTTGCCATCGCTACAGGCATCGTGGTGTCACGCTCGTCGTTTGGTATGGCTTCATTCAGCTCCGGTTCC
CAACGATCAAGGCGAGTTACATGATCCCCCATGTTGTGCAAAAAAGCGGTTAGCTCCTTCGGTCCTCCGA
TCGTTGTCAGAAGTAAGTTGGCCGCAGTGTTATCACTCATGGTTATGGCAGCACTGCATAATTCTCTTAC
TGTCATGCCATCCGTAAGATGCTTTTCTGTGACTGGTGAGTACTCAACCAAGTCATTCTGAGAATAGTGT
ATGCGGCGACCGAGTTGCTCTTGCCCGGCGTCAATACGGGATAATACCGCGCCACATAGCAGAACTTTAA
AAGTGCTCATCATTGGAAAACGTTCTTCGGGGCGAAAACTCTCAAGGATCTTACCGCTGTTGAGATCCAG
TTCGATGTAACCCACTCGTGCACCCAACTGATCTTCAGCATCTTTTACTTTCACCAGCGTTTCTGGGTGA
GCAAAAACAGGAAGGCAAAATGCCGCAAAAAAGGGAATAAGGGCGACACGGAAATGTTGAATACTCATAT
TCTTCCTT
Features (pLannotate 1.2.2; 24 found; start..end, strand, type, name):
    119..143     -  CDS            KanR (fragment): aminoglycoside phosphotransferase; aph(3')-Ia; confers resistance to kanamycin
    254..842     +  rep_origin     ori: high-copy-number ColE1/pMB1/pBR322/pUC origin of replication
   1067..1084    +  terminator     rrnB T2 terminator (fragment): transcription terminator T2 from the E. coli rrnB gene
   1109..1128    -  CDS            lacZα (fragment): LacZα fragment of β-galactosidase; lacZ fragment
   1584..1600    +  protein_bind   lac operator: The lac repressor binds to the lac operator to inhibit transcription in E. coli. This inhibition can be relieved by adding lactose or isopropyl-β-D-thiogalactopyranoside (IPTG). lac repressor encoded by lacI
   1843..2146    +  enhancer       CMV enhancer: human cytomegalovirus immediate early enhancer
   2147..2350    +  promoter       CMV promoter: human cytomegalovirus (CMV) immediate early promoter
   2486..2529    +  intron         CMV intron (fragment): modified intron A from human cytomegalovirus
   2581..2599    +  promoter       SP6 promoter: promoter for bacteriophage SP6 RNA polymerase
   2603..2640    +  CDS            IgH signal sequence (fragment): signal sequence from the mouse immunoglobulin heavy chain variable region
   2707..4353    +  CDS            SELE (fragment): LYAM2_HUMAN - Also known as ELAM1. Experimental evidence at protein level: Swiss-Prot protein existence level 1. Cell-surface glycoprotein having a role in immunoadhesion. Mediates in the adhesion of blood neutrophils in cytokine-activated endothelium through interaction with SELPLG/PSGL1. May have a role in capillary morphogenesis. From Homo sapiens (Human).
   4450..4629    +  CDS            Comp (fragment): COMP_RAT - Experimental evidence at protein level: Swiss-Prot protein existence level 1. May play a role in the structural integrity of cartilage via its interaction with other extracellular matrix proteins such as the collagens and fibronectin. Can mediate the interaction of chondrocytes with the cartilage extracellular matrix through interaction with cell surface integrin receptors. Could play a role in the pathogenesis of osteoarthritis. Potent suppressor of apoptosis in both primary chondrocytes and transformed cells. Suppresses apoptosis by blocking the activation of caspase-3 and by indu
   4617..6069    +  CDS            SEAP (fragment): secreted alkaline phosphatase from human placenta The natural enzyme has a C-terminal transmembrane sequence that is replaced by a GPI anchor.
   6094..6135    +  CDS            AviTag™ (fragment): peptide tag that allows for enzymatic biotinylation
   6139..6162    +  CDS            8xHis: 8xHis affinity tag
   6308..6419    +  polyA_signal   bGH poly(A) signal: bovine growth hormone polyadenylation signal
   6420..6528    +  rep_origin     f1 ori (fragment): f1 bacteriophage origin of replication; arrow indicates direction of (+) strand synthesis
   6542..6871    +  promoter       SV40 promoter: SV40 enhancer and early promoter
   6919..6966    +  promoter       EM7 promoter: synthetic bacterial promoter&nbsp
   6985..7584    +  CDS            PuroR (fragment): puromycin N-acetyltransferase; pac from Streptomyces; confers resistance to puromycin
   7594..7719    +  CDS            ble (fragment): BLE_KLEPN - Experimental evidence at protein level: Swiss-Prot protein existence level 1. Binding protein with a strong affinity to the bleomycin family of antibiotics. Binds to CL990; an antimitotic-antibiotic compound. From Klebsiella pneumoniae.
   7714..7835    +  polyA_signal   SV40 poly(A) signal: SV40 polyadenylation signal
   7888..8748    -  CDS            AmpR: β-lactamase; bla; confers resistance to ampicillin, carbenicillin, and related antibiotics
   8751..89      -  promoter       AmpR promoter (fragment) (across the origin): bla
