[The description below was written by a language model from this plasmid's Addgene catalogue record and pLannotate feature annotations shown in this document.]
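Description:
pD649-HAsp-SELE-COMP5AP-AviTag-9xHis is a mammalian expression plasmid built on the pD649 backbone for producing a secreted, multimerised form of the extracellular domain of human E-selectin (SELE, also known as CD62E or ELAM1). It is maintained in E. coli at high copy through a ColE1/pUC-type origin with ampicillin selection from a β-lactamase gene. The annotation also shows an SV40 early/EM7 promoter pair driving a puromycin N-acetyltransferase cassette with an SV40 poly(A) signal, which could in principle allow selection in mammalian cells, although the record does not state this use. Short annotated fragments of KanR, lacZα, ble and the f1 origin appear to be backbone remnants rather than functional elements.

Expression is driven by the CMV enhancer and promoter, followed by a fragment of CMV intron A and an SP6 promoter that also serves as a sequencing primer site. The open reading frame begins with a signal peptide: the construct name indicates an HA-type leader, whereas the automated annotation partially matches it to an IgH signal sequence. This leader directs the protein into the secretory pathway. The SELE ectodomain sits between preserved NotI and AscI sites, a modular arrangement that allows ectodomain exchange. It is fused at its C terminus to the coiled-coil pentamerisation region of cartilage oligomeric matrix protein, then to human placental alkaline phosphatase, an AviTag for enzymatic biotinylation, and a polyhistidine tag (9xHis by name, annotated as 8xHis). A bGH polyadenylation signal ends the transcript.

Pentamerisation raises avidity and the phosphatase gives an enzymatic readout, so the secreted protein suits detection of weak extracellular binding, in line with the associated human cell-surface interactome screen. The depositor notes that some plasmids in this collection may carry an IS4-like transposase insertion upstream of the CMV promoter.
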