Addgene plasmid #157472: pD649-HAsp-SELE-COMP5AP-AviTag-9xHis
Purpose: Mammalian expression of cell-surface protein extracellular domain fused to COMP5AP-AviTag-9xHis. Protein is secreted from cells.
Depositing lab: Chris Garcia. Depositing organization: Stanford University. Publication: A Human IgSF Cell-Surface Interactome Reveals a Complex Network of Protein-Protein Interactions. Wojtowicz WM, Vielmetter J, Fernandes RA, Siepe DH, Eastman CL, Chisholm GB, Cox S, Klock H, Anderson PW, Rue SM, Miller JJ, Glaser SM, Bragstad ML, Vance J, Lam AW, Lesley SA, Zinn K, Garcia KC. Cell. 2020 Aug 20;182(4):1027-1043.e17. doi: 10.1016/j.cell.2020.07.025. PubMed 32822567.
Backbone
  Vector backbone: pD649
  Backbone size w/o insert (bp): 7153
  Vector type: Mammalian Expression
Growth in bacteria
  Bacterial resistance: Ampicillin, 100 μg/mL
  Growth temperature: 37°C
  Growth strain: DH5alpha
  Copy number: High Copy
Gene/Insert
  Gene/Insert name: SELE (alt name: LYAM2)
  Species: H. sapiens (human)
  Insert size (bp): 1605
  Entrez Gene: SELE (a.k.a. CD62E, ELAM, ELAM1, ESEL, LECAM2, selectin-e)
  Promoter: CMV/SP6
  Tag / fusion protein: COMP5AP-AviTag-9xHis (C terminal on backbone)
  Cloning method: Restriction Enzyme; 5′ cloning site GCGGCCGC (not destroyed); 3′ cloning site GGCGCGCC (not destroyed)
  Sequencing primers: 5′ ATTTAGGTGACACTATAG; 3′ CGTCGCACTCCATCACGGTG
Resource information
  A portion of this plasmid was derived from a plasmid made by: synthesis by ThermoFisher
Terms and licenses: Academic/Nonprofit Terms; Industry Terms: Not Available to Industry
Depositor comments: Some plasmids in this collection may have an IS4-like element ISVsa5 family transposase upstream of the CMV promoter.
How to cite: pD649-HAsp-SELE-COMP5AP-AviTag-9xHis was a gift from Chris Garcia (Addgene plasmid # 157472 ; http://n2t.net/addgene:157472 ; RRID:Addgene_157472)
