>Addgene plasmid #157472 | pD649-HAsp-SELE-COMP5AP-AviTag-9xHis | depositor partial sequence | sequence record 304054 | insert (extracellular domain)
TGGTCTTACAATACCAGCACCGAGGCCATGACCTACGATGAGGCCAGCGCCTACTGCCAGCAGAGATACA
CACACCTGGTGGCCATCCAGAACAAAGAGGAAATCGAGTACCTGAACAGCATCCTGAGCTACAGCCCCAG
CTACTACTGGATCGGCATCCGGAAAGTGAACAACGTGTGGGTCTGGGTCGGAACCCAGAAGCCTCTGACA
GAGGAAGCCAAGAATTGGGCCCCTGGCGAGCCCAACAACCGGCAGAAAGATGAGGACTGCGTGGAAATCT
ACATCAAGCGCGAGAAGGACGTCGGCATGTGGAACGACGAGCGGTGCAGCAAGAAAAAGCTGGCCCTGTG
TTACACCGCCGCCTGCACAAATACCAGCTGTTCTGGACACGGCGAGTGTGTGGAAACCATCAACAACTAC
ACATGCAAGTGCGACCCCGGCTTCAGCGGACTGAAGTGCGAGCAGATCGTGAACTGCACAGCCCTGGAAA
GCCCTGAGCACGGCTCTCTCGTGTGTTCTCACCCTCTGGGCAACTTCAGCTACAACAGCAGCTGCAGCAT
CAGCTGCGACAGAGGCTACCTGCCTAGCAGCATGGAAACAATGCAGTGCATGAGCAGCGGCGAGTGGTCC
GCTCCTATTCCTGCCTGCAATGTGGTGGAATGCGACGCCGTGACCAATCCTGCCAACGGCTTCGTGGAAT
GCTTTCAGAACCCCGGCAGCTTCCCCTGGAACACCACCTGTACCTTCGACTGCGAAGAGGGCTTCGAGCT
GATGGGAGCACAGAGCCTGCAGTGTACCAGCAGCGGCAACTGGGACAACGAGAAGCCTACATGCAAGGCC
GTGACCTGCAGAGCCGTTAGACAGCCTCAGAATGGCAGCGTGCGGTGCTCTCATTCTCCTGCCGGCGAGT
TCACCTTCAAGTCCAGCTGCAACTTCACCTGTGAAGAGGGATTCATGCTGCAAGGCCCCGCTCAGGTGGA
ATGTACCACACAAGGACAGTGGACCCAGCAGATCCCTGTGTGCGAGGCCTTTCAGTGTACCGCTCTGAGC
AATCCCGAGCGGGGCTACATGAACTGTCTGCCTAGCGCCAGCGGCTCCTTCAGATATGGAAGCAGCTGCG
AGTTCTCCTGCGAGCAGGGCTTTGTGCTGAAGGGCTCCAAGAGACTGCAGTGCGGACCTACAGGCGAGTG
GGATAATGAGAAGCCAACCTGCGAAGCCGTCAGATGTGACGCCGTTCACCAGCCTCCAAAGGGCCTCGTT
AGATGCGCCCACTCTCCTATCGGGGAGTTTACCTATAAGTCCTCCTGCGCCTTTAGCTGCGAGGAAGGAT
TTGAGCTGCACGGCAGCACCCAGCTGGAATGCACATCTCAAGGCCAATGGACCGAGGAAGTGCCCAGCTG
TCAGGTGGTCAAGTGTAGCTCTCTGGCCGTGCCTGGCAAGATCAACATGAGCTGTAGCGGCGAGCCTGTG
TTCGGCACCGTGTGCAAGTTTGCCTGTCCTGAAGGCTGGACCCTGAATGGCTCTGCCGCTAGAACATGCG
GCGCCACAGGACATTGGAGTGGCCTGCTGCCTACATGTGAAGCCCCTACCGAGAGCAACATCCCT
